>Addgene plasmid #54448 | LI B-C HA | depositor full sequence | sequence record 84666 | Full Sequence
CGACGTAGCCACCTACTCCCAACATCAGCCGGACTCCGATTACCTCGGGAACTTGCTCCGTAGTAAGACA
TTCATCGCGCTTGCTGCCTTCGACCAAGAAGCGGTTGTTGGCGCTCTCGCGGCTTACGTTCTGCCCAGGT
TTGAGCAGCCGCGTAGTGAGATCTATATCTATGATCTCGCAGTCTCCGGCGAGCACCGGAGGCAGGGCAT
TGCCACCGCGCTCATCAATCTCCTCAAGCATGAGGCCAACGCGCTTGGTGCTTATGTGATCTACGTGCAA
GCAGATTACGGTGACGATCCCGCAGTGGCTCTCTATACAAAGTTGGGCATACGGGAAGAAGTGATGCACT
TTGATATCGACCCAAGTACCGCCACCTAACAATTCGTTCAAGCCGAGATCGGCTTCCCGGCCGCGGAGTT
GTTCGGTAAATTGTCACAACGCCGCTCATGACATTAACCTATAAAAATAGGCGTATCACGAGGCCCTTTT
GTCTCGCGCGTTTCGGTGATGACGGTGAAAACCTCTGACACATGCAGCTCCCGGAGAAGGTCACAGCTTG
TCTGTAAGCGGATGCCGGGAGCAGACAAGCCCGTCAGGGCGCGTCAGCGGGTGTTGGCGGGTGTCGGGGC
TGGCTTAACTATGCGGCATCAGAGCAGATTGTACTGAGAGTGCACCATATGCGGTGTGAAATACCGCACA
GATGCGTAAGGAGAAAATACCGCATCAGGCGCCATTCGCCATTCAGGCTGCGCAACTGTTGGGAAGGGCG
ATCGGTGCGGGCCTCTTCGCTATTACGCCAGCTGGCGAAAGGGGGATGTGCTGCAAGGCGATTAAGTTGG
GTAACGCCAGGGTTTTCCCAGTCACGACGTTGTAAAACGACGGCCAGTGAATTCGAGCTCGGTACCTCGC
GAATGCATCTAGATATCGGATCCCATGGTCTCATCTGAACAATGTACCCATACGATGTTCCAGATTACGC
TGGCGGCAGCGGCGGATCCAGCACCAGAGACCGGGCCCGTCGACTGCAGAGGCCTGCATGCAAGCTTGGC
GTAATCATGGTCATAGCTGTTTCCTGTGTGAAATTGTTATCCGCTCACAATTCCACACAACATACGAGCC
GGAAGCATAAAGTGTAAAGCCTGGGGTGCCTAATGAGTGAGCTAACTCACATTAATTGCGTTGCGCTCAC
TGCCCGCTTTCCAGTCGGGAAACCTGTCGTGCCAGCTGCATTAATGAATCGGCCAACGCGCGGGGAGAGG
CGGTTTGCGTATTGGGCGCTCTTCCGCTTCCTCGCTCACTGACTCGCTGCGCTCGGTCGTTCGGCTGCGG
CGAGCGGTATCAGCTCACTCAAAGGCGGTAATACGGTTATCCACAGAATCAGGGGATAACGCAGGAAAGA
ACATGTGAGCAAAAGGCCAGCAAAAGGCCAGGAACCGTAAAAAGGCCGCGTTGCTGGCGTTTTTCCATAG
GCTCCGCCCCCCTGACGAGCATCACAAAAATCGACGCTCAAGTCAGAGGTGGCGAAACCCGACAGGACTA
TAAAGATACCAGGCGTTTCCCCCTGGAAGCTCCCTCGTGCGCTCTCCTGTTCCGACCCTGCCGCTTACCG
GATACCTGTCCGCCTTTCTCCCTTCGGGAAGCGTGGCGCTTTCTCATAGCTCACGCTGTAGGTATCTCAG
TTCGGTGTAGGTCGTTCGCTCCAAGCTGGGCTGTGTGCACGAACCCCCCGTTCAGCCCGACCGCTGCGCC
TTATCCGGTAACTATCGTCTTGAGTCCAACCCGGTAAGACACGACTTATCGCCACTGGCAGCAGCCACTG
GTAACAGGATTAGCAGAGCGAGGTATGTAGGCGGTGCTACAGAGTTCTTGAAGTGGTGGCCTAACTACGG
CTACACTAGAAGAACAGTATTTGGTATCTGCGCTCTGCTGAAGCCAGTTACCTTCGGAAAAAGAGTTGGT
AGCTCTTGATCCGGCAAACAAACCACCGCTGGTAGCGGTGGTTTTTTTGTTTGCAAGCAGCAGATTACGC
GCAGAAAAAAAGGATCTCAAGAAGATCCTTTGATCTTTTCTACGGGGTCTGACGCTCAGTGGAACGAAAA
CTCACGTTAAGGGATTTTGGTCATGAGGCGCACACCGTGGAAACGGATGAAGGCACGAACCCAGTTGACA
TAAGCCTGTTCGGTTCGTAAACTGTAATGCAAGTAGCGTATGCGCTCACGCAACTGGTCCAGAACCTTGA
CCGAACGCAGCGGTGGTAACGGCGCAGTGGCGGTTTTCATGGCTTGTTATGACTGTTTTTTTGTACAGTC
TATGCCTCGGGCATCCAAGCAGCAAGCGCGTTACGCCGTGGGTCGATGTTTGATGTTATGGAGCAGCAAC
GATGTTACGCAGCAGCAACGATGTTACGCAGCAGGGCAGTCGCCCTAAAACAAAGTTAGGTGGCTCAAGT
ATGGGCATCATTCGCACATGTAGGCTCGGCCCTGACCAAGTCAAATCCATGCGGGCTGCTCTTGATCTTT
TCGGTCGTGAGTTCGG
Features (pLannotate 1.2.2; 11 found; start..end, strand, type, name):
    493..528     +  CDS            rop (fragment): Rop protein, which maintains plasmids at low copy number; rop
    630..729     +  misc_feature   bom (fragment): basis of mobility region from pBR322
    735..892     -  CDS            lacZα (fragment): LacZα fragment of β-galactosidase; lacZ fragment
    955..981     +  CDS            3xHA (fragment): three tandem HA epitope tags
   1084..1100    -  protein_bind   lac operator: The lac repressor binds to the lac operator to inhibit transcription in E. coli. This inhibition can be relieved by adding lactose or isopropyl-β-D-thiogalactopyranoside (IPTG). lac repressor encoded by lacI
   1108..1138    -  promoter       lac promoter: promoter for the E. coli lac operon
   1153..1174    -  protein_bind   CAP binding site: CAP binding activates transcription in the presence of cAMP. E. coli catabolite activator protein
   1187..1279    -  CDS            lacI (fragment): lac repressor; lacI; The lac repressor binds to the lac operator to inhibit transcription in E. coli. This inhibition can be relieved by adding lactose or isopropyl-β-D-thiogalactopyranoside (IPTG).
   1462..2050    -  rep_origin     ori: high-copy-number ColE1/pMB1/pBR322/pUC origin of replication
   2165..2193    +  promoter       Pc promoter: intI1 (promoter lies within the coding sequence); class 1 integron promoter
   2382..376     +  CDS            aacC1 (across the origin): AACC1_PSEAI - Experimental evidence at protein level: Swiss-Prot protein existence level 1. Responsible for gentamicin resistance and has a limited substrate range. From Pseudomonas aeruginosa.
