[The description below was written by a language model from this plasmid's Addgene catalogue record and pLannotate feature annotations shown in this document.]
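Description:
LI B-C HA is a small (about 2.5 kb) bacterial cloning vector that serves as a Level I ("LI") building-block module in a modular plasmid assembly kit designed for multigene expression, gene silencing and silencing rescue in plants. It is built on pUC57(Gent), a pUC57 derivative made in the depositing lab. The plasmid replicates in E. coli from a high-copy ColE1/pUC-type origin. Selection is with gentamicin, provided by the aacC1 aminoglycoside acetyltransferase gene, which lies downstream of an annotated class 1 integron Pc promoter. Short remnants of rop, the pBR322 bom region and lacI are also annotated, but these are only backbone fragments and are not expected to be functional.

The payload is a synthetic sequence encoding a single human influenza hemagglutinin (HA) epitope tag. The annotation software labels it as a fragment of a 3xHA feature, but its 27-nucleotide length corresponds to one nine-residue copy, in agreement with the catalogue entry. The tag sits in the pUC cloning region, between a lacZα fragment on one side and the lac promoter, lac operator and CAP binding site on the other, and can be sequenced with the standard M13 forward and reverse primers. No plant promoter, terminator or other eukaryotic expression element is annotated, so the plasmid is a donor part rather than an expression construct. The "B-C" in the name presumably denotes the position the module occupies when parts are assembled in order into a transcription unit. The record does not define these junctions, name the restriction sites that flank the tag, or state the cloning method. The module would typically be used to add an HA tag to a protein of interest in assembled plant constructs, allowing immunodetection or immunoprecipitation.
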