Addgene plasmid #54448: LI B-C HA
Depositing lab: Martin Parniske. Depositing organization: Ludwig-Maximilians-Universitaet Muenchen (LMU). Publication: A modular plasmid assembly kit for multigene expression, gene silencing and silencing rescue in plants. Binder A, Lambert J, Morbitzer R, Popp C, Ott T, Lahaye T, Parniske M. PLoS One. 2014 Feb 13;9(2):e88218. doi: 10.1371/journal.pone.0088218. eCollection 2014. PubMed 24551083.
Backbone
  Vector backbone: pUC57(Gent)
  Backbone manufacturer: Parniske lab
  Vector type: cloning vector
Growth in bacteria
  Bacterial resistance: Gentamicin, 10 μg/mL
  Growth temperature: 37°C
  Growth strain: DH5alpha
  Copy number: High Copy
Gene/Insert
  Gene/Insert name: human influenza hemagglutinin (HA) tag (YPYDVPDYA)
  Species: Synthetic
  Cloning method: Unknown
  Sequencing primers: 5′ M13-F20; 3′ M13Rev
Terms and licenses: Academic/Nonprofit Terms; Industry Terms: Not Available to Industry
How to cite: LI B-C HA was a gift from Martin Parniske (Addgene plasmid # 54448 ; http://n2t.net/addgene:54448 ; RRID:Addgene_54448)
