>Addgene plasmid #54448 | LI B-C HA | addgene partial sequence | sequence record 90137 | M13pUC-Fwd 5'-CCCAGTCACGACGTTGTAAAACG-3'
CTCGCGAATGCATCTAGATATCGGATCCCATGGTCTCATCTGAACAATGTACCCATACGATGTTCCAGAT
TACGCTGGCGGCAGCGGCGGATCCAGCACCAGAGACCGGGCCCGTCGACTGCAGAGGCCTGCATGCAAGC
TTGGCGTAATCATGGTCATAGCTGTTTCCTGTGTGAAATTGTTATCCGCTCACAATTCCACACAACATAC
GAGCCGGAAGCATAAAGTGTAAAGCCTGGGGTGCCTAATGAGTGAGCTAACTCACATTAATTGCGTTGCG
CTCACTGCCCGCTTTCCAGTCGGGAAACCTGTCGTGCCAGCTGCATTAATGAATCGGCCAACGCGCGGGG
AGAGGCGGTTTGCGTATTGGGCGCTCTTCCGCTTCCTCGCTCACTGACTCGCTGCGCTCGGTCGTTCGGC
TGCGGCGAGCGGTATCAGCTCACTCAAAGGCGGTAATACGGTTATCCACAGAATCAGGGGATAACGCAGG
AAAGAACATGTGAGCAAAAGGCCAGCAAAAGGCCAGGAACCGTAAAAAGGCCGCGTTGCTGGCGTTTTTC
CATAGGCTCCGCCCCCCTGACGAGCATCACAAAAATCGACGCTCAAGTCAGAGGTGGCGAAACCCGACAG
GACTATAAAGATACCAGGCGTTTCCCCCTGGAAGCTCCCTCGTGCGCTCTCCTGTTCCGACCCTGCCGCT
TACCGGATACCTGTCCGCCTTTCTCCCTTCGGGAAGCGTGGCGCTTTCTCATAGCTCACGCTGTAGGTAT
CTCAGTTCGGTGTAGGTCGTTCGCTCCAAGCTGGGCTGTGTGCACGAACCCCCCGTTCAGCCCGACCGCT
GCGCCTTATCCGGTAACTATCGTCTTGAGTCCAACCCGGTAAGACACGACTTATCGCCACTGGCAGCAGC
CACTGGTAACAGGAT
