>Addgene plasmid #54448 | LI B-C HA | addgene partial sequence | sequence record 90138 | M13pUC-Rev 5'-AGCGGATAACAATTTCACACAGG-3'
AGCTTGCATGCAGGCCTCTGCAGTCGACGGGCCCGGTCTCTGGTGCTGGATCCGCCGCTGCCGCCAGCGT
AATCTGGAACATCGTATGGGTACATTGTTCAGATGAGACCATGGGATCCGATATCTAGATGCATTCGCGA
GGTACCGAGCTCGAATTCACTGGCCGTCGTTTTACAACGTCGTGACTGGGAAAACCCTGGCGTTACCCAA
CTTAATCGCCTTGCAGCACATCCCCCTTTCGCCAGCTGGCGTAATAGCGAAGAGGCCCGCACCGATCGCC
CTTCCCAACAGTTGCGCAGCCTGAATGGCGAATGGCGCCTGATGCGGTATTTTCTCCTTACGCATCTGTG
CGGTATTTCACACCGCATATGGTGCACTCTCAGTACAATCTGCTCTGATGCCGCATAGTTAAGCCAGCCC
CGACACCCGCCAACACCCGCTGACGCGCCCTGACGGGCTTGTCTGCTCCCGGCATCCGCTTACAGACAAG
CTGTGACCTTCTCCGGGAGCTGCATGTGTCAGAGGTTTTCACCGTCATCACCGAAACGCGCGAGACAAAA
GGGCCTCGTGATACGCCTATTTTTATAGGTTAATGTCATGAGCGGCGTTGTGACAATTTACCGAACAACT
CCGCGGCCGGGAAGCCGATCTCGGCTTGAACGAATTGTTAGGTGGCGGTACTTGGGTCGATATCAAAGTG
CATCACTTCTTCCCGTATGCCCAACTTTGTATAGAGAGCCACTGCGGGATCGTCACCGTAATCTGCTTGC
ACGTAGATCACATAAGCACCAAGCGCGTTGGCCTCATGCTTGAGGAGATTGATGAGCGCGGTGGCAATGC
CCTGCCTCCGG
